Addgene plasmid #172389: CVS-N2c-jGCaMP8s
Purpose: Production of RVdG-CVS-N2c viral vectors for cell-type specific trans-synaptic retrograde labeling.
Depositing lab: Yoav Ben-Simon & Peter Jonas. Publication: Fast, high-throughput production of improved rabies viral vectors for specific, efficient and versatile transsynaptic retrograde labeling. Sumser A, Joesch M, Jonas P, Ben-Simon Y. Elife. 2022 Aug 30;11:e79848. doi: 10.7554/eLife.79848. PubMed 36040301.
Backbone
  Vector backbone: Rabies CVS N2c(deltaG)
  Backbone manufacturer: Matthias J. Schnell, Thomas Jefferson University
  Backbone size w/o insert (bp): 14070
  Vector type: Neurotropic virus
Growth in bacteria
  Bacterial resistance: Ampicillin, 100 μg/mL
  Growth temperature: 37°C
  Growth strain: NEB Stable
  Copy number: Low Copy
Gene/Insert
  Gene/Insert name: GCaMP8s
  Species: Synthetic
  Insert size (bp): 1269
  Cloning method: Restriction Enzyme; 5′ cloning site XmaI (not destroyed); 3′ cloning site NheI (not destroyed)
  Sequencing primers: 5′ GGAGGTTATCCTCGGGACTGGAATCG; 3′ GCCTCTTGGATGTGAAAAAAACTATTAACATCCCTC
Terms and licenses: Academic/Nonprofit Terms; Industry Terms: Not Available to Industry
Depositor comments: Please visit https://doi.org/10.1101/2021.12.23.474014 for bioRxiv preprint.
How to cite: CVS-N2c-jGCaMP8s was a gift from Yoav Ben-Simon & Peter Jonas (Addgene plasmid # 172389 ; http://n2t.net/addgene:172389 ; RRID:Addgene_172389)
