[The description below was written by a language model from this plasmid's Addgene catalogue record and pLannotate feature annotations shown in this document.]
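Description:
CVS-N2c-jGCaMP8s is a rabies virus genome (rescue) plasmid carrying a full-length cDNA copy of the glycoprotein-deleted CVS-N2c strain, used to produce RVdG-CVS-N2c vectors for cell-type-specific, trans-synaptic retrograde labeling. The annotated sequence (about 15.3 kb) contains the viral genes in their native order, N, P, M and L. The position normally occupied by G holds the synthetic calcium indicator jGCaMP8s, cloned between retained XmaI and NheI sites. The annotation software labels this open reading frame as a GCaMP6s fragment, which reflects homology among GCaMP variants rather than a different insert. Because G is absent, virus recovered from this genome can spread from a starter neuron to its presynaptic partners only where glycoprotein is supplied in trans. The infected input cells then express the sensor for activity imaging.

Upstream of the genome lie a CMV enhancer/promoter and a T7 promoter, followed by a hammerhead ribozyme. Downstream of L are a hepatitis delta virus ribozyme and a T7 terminator. This arrangement allows the genomic transcript to be made by either host RNA polymerase II or T7 polymerase, and self-cleavage by the two ribozymes trims it to exact viral termini, as needed for encapsidation and rescue. The short "HIV-1 LTR", SET1, lacI and lacZα hits appear to be small backbone remnants or incidental matches rather than functional parts. In bacteria the plasmid is maintained with a ColE1/pUC-type origin and ampicillin resistance, and an f1 origin is also present. The catalogue lists it as low copy even though the origin is annotated as a high-copy type.
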