Features (pLannotate 1.2.2; 22 found; start..end, strand, type, name):
     57..1406    +  CDS            N: NCAP_RABVH - Experimental evidence at protein level: Swiss-Prot protein existence level 1. Encapsidates the genome in a ratio of one protein N per nine ribonucleotides, protecting it from nucleases. If expressed without protein P it binds non-specifically RNA and therefore can bind it's own mRNA. Interaction with protein P abolishes any non-specific RNA binding, and prevents phosphorylation. The soluble N-P complex encapsidates specifically the genomic RNA, with protein N protecting the genome like a pearl necklace. The encapsidated genomic RNA is termed the nucleocapsid (NC) and serves as tem
   1500..2390    +  CDS            P: PHOSP_RABVC - Experimental evidence at protein level: Swiss-Prot protein existence level 1. Non catalytic polymerase cofactor and regulatory protein that plays a role in viral transcription and replication. Stabilizes the RNA polymerase L to the N-RNA template and binds the soluble protein N, preventing it from encapsidating non-genomic RNA. Also inhibits host IFN-alpha and IFN-beta signaling by binding and retaining phosphorylated STAT1 in the cytoplasm or by inhibiting the DNA binding of STAT1 in the nucleus. Might be involved, through interaction with host dynein, in intracellular microtubu
   2482..3087    +  CDS            M: MATRX_RABVH - Experimental evidence at protein level: Swiss-Prot protein existence level 1. Plays a major role in assembly, budding and uncoating of virion after membrane fusion. Completely covers the ribonucleoprotein coil and keep it in condensed bullet-shaped form. Inhibits viral transcription and stimulates replication. Plays a major role in early induction of TRAIL-mediated apoptosis in infected neurons. From Rabies virus (strain HEP-Flury) (RABV).
   3407..4577    +  CDS            GCaMP6s (fragment): improved fluorescent protein-based calcium sensor (Chen et al., 2013)
   5110..11490   +  CDS            L: L_RABVH - Experimental evidence at protein level: Swiss-Prot protein existence level 1. RNA-directed RNA polymerase that catalyzes the replication of viral genomic RNA. The template is composed of the viral RNA tightly encapsidated by the nucleoprotein (N). The replicase mode is dependent on intracellular N protein concentration. In this mode, the polymerase replicates the whole viral genome without recognizing transcriptional signals, and the replicated genome is not caped or polyadenylated. From Rabies virus (strain HEP-Flury) (RABV).
  11622..11714   +  ncRNA          HDV ribozyme: Accession: RF00094 - Hepatitis delta virus ribozyme
  11721..11770   +  CDS            SET1 (fragment): solubility-enhancement tag derived from T7 phage gene 10B
  11778..11825   +  terminator     T7 terminator: transcription terminator for bacteriophage T7 RNA polymerase
  11875..11897   -  protein_bind   lac operator (fragment): The lac repressor binds to the lac operator to inhibit transcription in E. coli. This inhibition can be relieved by adding lactose or isopropyl-β-D-thiogalactopyranoside (IPTG). lac repressor encoded by lacI
  11901..11931   -  promoter       lac promoter: promoter for the E. coli lac operon
  11946..11967   -  protein_bind   CAP binding site: CAP binding activates transcription in the presence of cAMP. E. coli catabolite activator protein
  11980..12072   -  CDS            lacI (fragment): lac repressor; lacI; The lac repressor binds to the lac operator to inhibit transcription in E. coli. This inhibition can be relieved by adding lactose or isopropyl-β-D-thiogalactopyranoside (IPTG).
  12255..12843   -  rep_origin     ori: high-copy-number ColE1/pMB1/pBR322/pUC origin of replication
  13014..13874   -  CDS            AmpR: β-lactamase; bla; confers resistance to ampicillin, carbenicillin, and related antibiotics
  13875..13979   -  promoter       AmpR promoter: bla
  14006..14364   +  rep_origin     f1 ori (sequence partly withheld): f1 bacteriophage origin of replication; arrow indicates direction of (+) strand synthesis
  14466..14621   -  CDS            lacZα (fragment): LacZα fragment of β-galactosidase; lacZ fragment
  14689..14992   +  enhancer       CMV enhancer: human cytomegalovirus immediate early enhancer
  14993..15196   +  promoter       CMV promoter: human cytomegalovirus (CMV) immediate early promoter
  15192..15225   +  LTR            5' LTR (truncated) (fragment): truncated 5' long terminal repeat (LTR) from HIV-1
  15241..15259   +  promoter       T7 promoter: promoter for bacteriophage T7 RNA polymerase
  15285..15310   +  misc_RNA       sTRSV HHRz (fragment): hammerhead ribozyme from the tobacco ringspot virus satellite RNA (Khvorova et al., 2003)
>Addgene plasmid #172389 | CVS-N2c-jGCaMP8s | addgene full sequence | sequence record 343610 | Addgene NGS Result
AACCAGAGAAGAAAAAGACAGCGTCAATTGCAAAGCAAAAATGTAACACCCCTACAATGGATGCCGACAA
GATTGTGTTCAAAGTCAATAATCAGGTGGTCTCTTTGAAGCCTGAGATTATCGTGGATCAATATGAGTAC
AAGTACCCTGCCATCAAGGATTTGAAAAAGCCTTGTATCACCCTAGGGAAAGCCCCCGACTTGAACAAAG
CATACAAATCAGTTTTATCAGGCATGAATGCCGCCAAACTTGATCCGGATGATGTATGCTCCTACTTGGC
AGCAGCAATGCAGTTCTTTGAGGGGACATGTCCGGAAGACTGGACCAGCTATGGAATCCTGATTGCACGA
AAAGGAGATAGGATCACCCCAAACTCTCTAGTGGAGATAAAGCGTACTGATGTAGAAGGGAATTGGGCTC
TGACAGGAGGCATGGAATTGACAAGGGACCCCACTGTCTCTGAACATGCATCTTTAGTCGGTCTTCTCCT
GAGTCTGTACAGGTTGAGCAAAATATCAGGACAGAACACTGGTAACTATAAGACAAACATTGCAGATAGG
ATAGAGCAGATTTTCGAGACAGCACCTTTTGTTAAGATCGTGGAACACCATACCCTAATGACAACTCACA
AGATGTGTGCTAATTGGAGTACTATACCGAACTTCAGATTTTTGGCCGGAACCTACGACATGTTTTTCTC
ACGGATTGAGCATCTATATTCGGCAATCAGAGTGGGCACAGTCGTCACCGCTTATGAAGACTGCTCAGGA
CTGGTATCGTTTACAGGGTTCATAAAGCAGATCAATCTCACCGCAAGGGAAGCAATACTATATTTCTTCC
ACAAGAACTTTGAGGAAGAGATAAGAAGAATGTTCGAGCCAGGGCAAGAGACAGCTGTTCCTCACTCTTA
TTTCATCCACTTCCGTTCACTAGGCTTGAGTGGGAAGTCTCCTTATTCATCGAATGCTGTCGGTCATGTG
TTCAATCTCATTCACTTTGTTGGATGCTACATGGGTCAAGTCAGATCTCTAAATGCGACGGTTATTGCTG
CATGTGCCCCTCATGAGATGTCTGTTCTAGGGGGCTATTTGGGAGAGGAATTCTTCGGAAAAGGGACATT
TGAAAGAAGGTTCTTCAGAGACGAGAAAGAACTTCAAGAATATGAGGCGGCTGAACTAACAAAGTCCGAC
GTGGCACTGGCAGATGACGGAACCGTCAACTCTGATGACGAGGACTATTTCTCTGGTGAAACCAGAAGTC
CAGAAGCTGTCTATACTCGAATCATGATGAATGGAGGTCGACTGAAGAGATCTCATATACGGAGATATGT
CTCAGTCAGTTCCAATCATCAAGCCCGTCCAAACTCATTCGCCGAATTTTTAAACAAGACGTATTCGAAT
GACTCATAAGGAGTTGATTGACAGGGTGCCAGAAATCTATAGATTGTATATATCCATCATGAAAAAAACT
AACACTCCTCCTTTCAAACCATCCCAAATATGAGCAAGATCTTTGTTAATCCGAGTGCAATCAGAGCCGG
TCTGGCCGATCTTGAGATGGCCGAAGAGACTGTTGATCTGATCAACAGAAACATAGAAGACAATCAGGCT
CATCTCCAGGGAGAACCCATAGAAGTGGACAACCTCCCTGAGGACATGAAGCGACTTCACCTGGACGATG
AAAAATCGTCCAACCTTGGTGAGATGGTTAGGGTGGGAGAAGGCAAGTATCGAGAGGACTTTCAGATGGA
TGAGGGAGAGGACCCCAACCTCCTGTTCCAATCGTACCTGGATAATGTTGGAGTCCAAATAGTCAGACAA
ATGAGGTCAGGAGAGAGATTCCTCAAGATATGGTCACAGACCGTAGAGGAAATTGTATCCTATGTCACGG
TCAACTTTCCTAACCCTCCAAGAAGGTCTTCGGAGGATAAATCAACCCAGACTACTGGCAGAGAGCTCAA
GAAGGAGACAACGTCTGCTTTCTCTCAGAGAGAAAGCCAACCTTCGAAAGCTAGGATGGTGGCTCAAGTT
GCCCCTGGTCCTCCAGCCCTTGAATGGTCAGCCACCAATGAAGAAGATGATCTATCAGTAGAGGCTGAGA
TCGCTCATCAGATTGCTGAAAGCTTTTCCAAGAAGTACAAGTTTCCCTCCCGATCTTCAGGAATATTCTT
GTATAATTTTGAGCAACTGAAGATGAACCTTGATGACATAGTTAAAGAGGCAAAAAATGTACCGGGCGTG
ACCCGTCTGGCCCATGATGGATCCAAAATCCCCCTGAGATGCGTACTGGGATGGGTCGCTTTGGCTAATT
CCAAAAAATTCCAATTACTAGTCGAGGCTGACAAGCTAAGCAAAATCATGCAAGATGATTTGAATCGCTA
TACATCCTGCTAACCGAGTTTTCGAACTCAGTCCCTCCAGATAATGAAAACTGAGATGTTATGGAGTAGA
CATGAAAAAAACAGGCAACACCACTGATAAAATGAACGTTCTACGCAAGATAGTGAAAAAATGTAGGGAT
GAGGACACTCAAAAGCCCTCTCCTGTGTCAGCCCCTCCGTATGACGATGACCTGTGGCTTCCACCTCCTG
AATATGTCCCGCTGAAAGAACTCACAAGCAAGAAGAACATGAGGAACTTTTGTGTCAACGGGGAGGTTAA
AGCGTGTAGCCCAAATGGTTACTCATTCAGGATTTTGCGGCACATTCTGAGATCATTCAACGAGATATAC
TCTGGGAATCATAGGATGATTGGGTTAGTCAAAATTGTTGTTGGACTAGCTTTATCAGGAGCTCCAGTAC
CTGAGGGCATGAACTGGGTATACAAATTGAGGAGAACCCTTATATTCCAGTGGGCTGATTCCAGGGGCCC
TCTTGAAGGGGAGGAGTTAGATTACTCTCAAGAGATCACTTGGGATGATGATACTGAATTCGTCGGATTG
CAAATAAGAGTGAGCGCAAGACAATGTCATATTCAAGGCAGGATCTGGTGTATCAACACGAACTCGAGGG
CATGTCAACTATGGTCTGACATGTCTCTTCAGACACAAAGGTCTGAAGAGGACAAAGACTCTTCTCTGCT
TCTAGAATAATCAGATTATATCCTGCAAGTGTATCACTTGTTTACCTCTGGAGGAGAGAGCATACAGGCT
TGACTCCGATCCTTGGGAGCAATAGAACAAAAAAACACACGTTATGGTGCCGTTAAATCGCTGCATTTTA
TCAAAGTCAAGTTGATAACCTTTACATTTTGAGCCTCTTGGATGTGAAAAAAACTATTAACATCCCTCAA
AAGACCCCGGGAAAGCCACCATGCATCATCACCATCATCACACGCGTCGCAAGAAGACCTTCAAGGAGGT
GGCCACCGCCGTGAAGATCATCGCCATGCTGATGGGCCTGAAGATCAACGTCTATATCAAGGCCGACAAG
CAGAAGAACGGCATCAAGGCGAACTTCCACATCCGCCACAACATCGAGGACGGCGGCGTGCAGCTCGCCT
ACCACTACCAGCAGAACACCCCCATCGGCGACGGCCCCGTGCTGCTGCCCGACAACCACTACCTGAGCGT
GGAGTCCAAACTTTCGAAAGACCCCAACGAGAAGCGCGATCACATGGTCCTGCTGGAGTTCGTGACCGCC
GCCGGGATCACTCTCGGCATGGACGAGCTGTACAAGGGCGGTACCGGAGGGAGCATGGTGAGCAAGGGCG
AGGAGCTGTTCACCGGGGTGGTGCCCATCCTGGTCGAGCTGGACGGCGACGTAAACGGCCACAAGTTCAG
CGTGTCCGGCGAGGGTGAGGGCGATGCCACCTACGGCAAGCTGACCCTGAAGTTCATCTGCACCACCGGC
AAGCTGCCCGTGCCCTGGCCCACCCTCGTGACCACCCTGACCTACGGCGTGCAGTGCTTCAGCCGCTACC
CCGACCACATGAAGCAGCACGACTTCTTCAAGTCCGCCATGCCCGAAGGCTACATCCAGGAGCGCACCAT
CTTCTTCAAGGACGACGGCAACTACAAGACCCGCGCCGAGGTGAAGTTCGAGGGCGACACCCTGGTGAAC
CGCATCGAGCTGAAGGGCATCGACTTCAAGGAGGACGGCAACATCCTGGGGCACAAGCTGGAGTACAACC
TGCCGGACCAACTGACTGAAGAGCAGATCGCAGAATACAAAGAGGCTTTCTCCCTATTTGACAAGGACGG
GGATGGGACAATAACAACCAAGGAGCTGGGGACGGTGATGCGGTCTCTCGGACACAACCCCACAGAAGCA
GAGCTGCAGGACATGATCAATGAAGTAGATGCCGACGGTGACGGCACAATCGACTTCCCTGAGTTCCTGA
CAATGATGGCAAGAAAAATGAAATACAGGGACACGGAAGAAGAAATTAGAGAAGCGTTCGGTGTGTTTGA
TAAGGATGGCAATGGCTACATCAGTGCAGCAGAGCTTCGCCACGTGATGACAAACCTTGGAGAGAAGTTA
ACAGATGAAGAGGTTGATGAAATGATCAGGGAAGCAGACATCGATGGGGATGGTCAGGTAAACTACGAAG
AGTTTGTACAAATGATGACAGCGAAGTAAGCTAGCGGCGCCTAGCCGGTCATCCTTTTGACGATTCCAGT
CCCGAGGATAACCTCCTCTCGGGATTGGGGGGAATCTTTGGATCCAGTAGTCCTCCTTGAACTCCGTCCA
ACAGGGCAGATTCAAGAGTCATAAGACTTTCATTAATCATTTCAGTTGATCAGACATGGTCGTGTAGATT
CTCTTAATACGGGAGATCTTCTAGCAGTTTCAGTGACCAACGGTGCTTTCATTCTCCAGGAACTGATACC
AAAGGTTGTGGACAGGCCAAGGGGTACTTCGGATGACTCTGTGCTTGGGCACAGAAAGAGGTCGTAGTGT
GCCCCCCGATAGCGGACTCGACATGAATCAACTAAGAAAGGCAATCTGCCTCCCATGATGGACATAAGCA
ATAGTTCACAACCATCTTGCATCTCAGTGAAGTGTACATAACTATTGAGGGCTGGGTCATCTAAGCATTT
CAGTCGAGAAAAAAACTGTAGACCAAAAGAACAACTAGCAACACTTCTCATCCAGAGACCCATATCAAGA
TGCTAGATCCGGGAGAGGTTTATGATGACCCTATTGATCCAATTGAGTCAGAGGCTGAACCCAGAGGAAC
CCCCACTGTCCCCAACATCTTGAGGAACTCCGACTACAATCTCAATTCTCCTTTGATAGAGGATCCTGCC
AAACTAATGTTAGAATGGTTGAAGACAGGGAACAGACCTTATCGGATGACTTTGACAGACAATTGCTCCA
GGTCTTACAAAGTTTTGAAAGATTATTTCAAGAAAGTAGATTTGGGTTCTCTCAAAGTGGGCGGAACTGC
TGCACAGTCAATGGTTTCTCTCTGGTTGTGTGGTGCCCACTCTGAATCAAACAGGAGCCGGAGATGTATA
ACCGACTTGGCCCATTTCTATTCCAAGTCATCCCCCATAGAGAAGCTATTGAATTGTACGCTAGGAAACA
GAGGCCTGAGAATCCCACCAGAGGGGGTGTTAAATTGCCTCGAGAGGGTCAATTATGACAAGGCATTTGG
GAGGTATCTGGCCAACACGTATTCCTCTTACTTGTTTTTCCATGTAATCACCTTATACATGAATGCCTTA
GACTGGGAAGAGGAAAAGACCATCCTGGCATTATGGAAAGATATAACCTCAGTGGATACCGAGAAGGACT
TGGTCAAATTCAAAGATCAAATATGGGGACTGTTGATTGTGACAAAGGACTTTGTTTACTCTCAGAGTTC
AAACTGTCTTTTTGACAGAAACTACACACTGATGCTAAAGGATCTTTTCTTGTCTCGATTCAACTCCTTA
ATGATTCTGCTTTCTCCCCCTGAGCCCCGATACTCAGATGACTTAATATCTCAGCTGTGCCAGCTATACA
TCGCTGGGGATCAAGTCTTGTCCATGTGTGGGAACTCCGGCTATGAAGTCATCAAAATATTGGAGCCATA
TGTCGTGAACAGTTTGGTCCAGAGGGCAGAGAAGTTTAGGCCTCTCATCCACCCCTTGGGAGACTTTCCT
ATGTTCATAAAAGACAAGGTGAATCAACTTGAAGGGACTTTTGGTCCCAGTGCAAAGAGGTTTTTTAGGG
TTTTAGATCAATTCGACAACATACATGACTTAGTATTTGTGTATGGCTGTTACAGACATTGGGGGCACCC
CTATATAGATTATCGGAAGGGTCTGTCGAAACTATATGATCAAGTTCACATTAAGAAAGTAATAGATAAG
TCCTACCAGGAGTGTTTAGCAAGTGACTTGGCCAGAAGGATCCTCAGATGGGGATTTGACAAGTACTCCA
AATGGTATCTAGATTCGAGATTCCTTGCCCGAGACCACCCCTTGACTCCTTATGTCAAGACCCAAACATG
GCCACCCAAACATATAGTAGACTTGGTGGGGGACACATGGCATAAGCTCCCGATCACGCAGATCTTTGAA
ATTCCTGAATCAATGGACCCGTCAGAGATACTGGATGACAAATCACATTCTTTCACCAGAACAAGGTTAG
CTTCTTGGCTGTCAGAGAACCGAGGGGGGCCTGTTCCTAGCGAGAAGGTCATTATCACGGCCCTGTCTAA
GCCACCTGTCAATCCCCGAGAGTTTTTGAAATCTATAGACCTCGGAGGATTGCCAGATGAGGATTTGATA
ATTGGCCTCAAACCAAAGGAACGGGAGTTGAAGATCGAGGGCCGATTCTTTGCTCTAATGTCATGGAATC
TAAGATTATATTTTGTCATCACCGAAAAGCTCTTGGCCAACTACATTTTGCCACTTTTTGACGCACTGAC
TATGACAGACAACCTGAACAAGGTGTTCAAAAAGTTGATCGACAGGGTCACCGGGCAAGGGCTTTTGGAC
TATTCTAGGGTCACATACGCATTTCACCTGGACTATGAGAAATGGAACAATCATCAAAGATTGGAGTCAA
CAGAGGATGTATTCTCTGTCCTAGATCAGGTGTTTGGATTGAAGAGGGTGTTTTCTAGAACACACGAGTT
TTTTCAGAAGTCCTGGATCTATTATTCAGACAGATCAGACCTCATTGGGTTATGGGAGGACCAAATATAT
TGCTTGGATATGTCTAACGGCCCAACCTGCTGGAATGGCCAAGATGGCGGGCTAGAGGGCTTGCGGCAGA
AGGGCTGGAGTCTAGTCAGTTTATTAATGATAGATAGAGAATCTCAAACCAGGAACACAAGAACCAAGAT
ACTAGCTCAAGGAGACAACCAGGTTCTGTGTCCTACATACATGTTGTCACCGGGATTGTCTCAAGAGGGG
CTTCTCTATGAGTTAGAGAGCATATCAAGGAATGCACTCTCAATATACCGAGCTATCGAGGAAGGAGCAT
CTAAGCTGGGGCTGATCATCAAGAAGGAAGAGACCATGTGTAGTTATGACTTTCTCATATATGGGAAGAC
CCCCTTATTTCGAGGCAACATATTGGTGCCTGAATCCAAAAGATGGGCCCGAGTCTCTTGCATCTCTAAC
GACCAAATAGTCAACCTCGCCAATATAATGTCGACAGTATCCACCAATGCGCTGACAGTGGCACAACACT
CTCAATCTCTGATCAAACCTATGAGGGATTTTCTGCTCATGTCAGTACAGGCAGTTTTCCACTACCTGTT
GTTTAGCCCAATCCTAAAAGGCAGAGTTTATAAGATTCTGAGTGCTGAAGGGGAGAGCTTTCTCCTAGCC
ATGTCGCGGATAATCTACCTAGATCCTTCTTTGGGAGGGGTGTCTGGAATGTCTCTCGGGAGGTTCCATA
TACGTCAGTTCTCAGACCCTGTCTCTGAAGGGTTGTCATTCTGGAGAGAGATCTGGTTAGGCTCTCATGA
GTCCTGGATTCACGCGTTGTGTCAGGAGGCCGGGAACCCCGATCTTGGAGAGAGAACACTCGAGAGCTTC
ACTCGCCTTTTAGAAGATCCTACTACCTTAAATATCAAAGGAGGGGCCAGCCCTACCATTCTACTCAAGG
ATGCTATCAGAAAGGCTCTGTACGACGAGGTGGACAAGGTGGAAAATTCAGAGTTTCGAGAGGCAATCCT
GCTGTCCAAGACCCATAGAGATAACTTTATACTCTTTTTAAAATCTGTTGAGCCTCTGTTCCCTCGATTT
CTCAGTGAGCTCTTCAGTTCGTCTTTCTTGGGAATACCGGAGTCAATCATTGGACTGATACAAAACTCCC
GGACAATAAGAAGGCAGTTTAGAAAGAGTCTCTCAAGAACTTTAGAAGAGTCCTTCTACAACTCAGAGAT
CCACGGGATTAATCGGATAACCCAGACACCTCAAAGGGTCGGAAGGGTGTGGCCTTGCTCTTCAGAGAGG
GCAGATCTACTTAGGGAGATCTCTTGGGGGAGGAAAGTGGTAGGCACGACAGTTCCTCACCCTTCCGAGA
TGTTGGAGTTGTTTCCCAAATCCTCCATTTCCTGCACTTGTGGAGCAACAGGGGGAGGCAATCCTAGAGT
CTCTGTATCAGTACTCCCGTCCTTCGATCAGTCATTTTTCTCACGGGGCCCCCTAAAGGGATACTTGGGC
TCGTCCACCTCCATGTCAACCCAGCTATTCCATGCATGGGAAAAAGTCACTAATGTTCATGTGGTGAAAA
GGGCTCTATCGTTAAAAGAATCTATAAACTGGTTCATCAATAGGAATTCCAATTTGGCTCAAACTCTAAT
TGGAAACATCATGTCTCTGACAGGCCCTGATTTCCCTCTAGAAGAGGCCCCTGTTTTCAAACGGACAGGG
TCAGCCTTGCATAGGTTCAAGTCTGCCAGATACAGCGAAGGAGGGTATTCTTCTGTTTGCCCTAACCTTC
TCTCCCATATCTCTGTTAGTACAGACACTATGTCTGATTTGACCCAAAACGGGAAGAACTATGATTTCAT
GTTTCAGCCATTGATGCTTTATGCGCAAACATGGACATCGGAACTGGTACAGAGGGATACAAGACTTAGA
GACTCCACGTTTCACTGGCACCTTCGGTGCAACAGATGTGTGAGGCCCATTGATGATATAACACTGGAAA
CTTCTCAGATCTTCGAGTTCCCGGATGTGTCAAAAAGGATATCCAGGATGGTTTCTGGAGCTGTCCCTCA
ATTTCAGAAGCTTCCTGATATCCGTCTAAGACCAGGTGATTTTGAATCCCTAAGTGGTAGAGAAAAGTCT
CGCCATATAGGGTCAGCTCAGGGGCTCTTATACTCAATCTTAGTAGCAATTCACGACTCAGGATACAATG
ATGGGACCATCTTCCCTGTCAACATATACGGCAAAGTTTCCCCCAGAGACTATTTGAGAGGGCTTGCAAG
AGGGATCTTGATAGGGTCCTCGATTTGCTTCTTGACACGAATGACAAATATTAACATTAACAGACCTCTT
GAATTGATCTCAGGGGTAATTTCCTATATTCTCCTGAGGCTGGATAATCATCCCTCTCTGTATATAATGC
TTAGAGAACCGTCTCTTAGAGGAGAAATATTCTCTATCCCTCAGAAAATCCCCGCCGCTTACCCAACCAC
TATGAGAGAAGGCAACAGATCGATTTTGTGTTACCTCCAACACGTGCTACGCTATGAGCGAGAGGCAATC
ACGGCGTCCCCGGAGAATGACTGGCTGTGGATCTTCTCAGACTTCAGAAGTGTGAAAATGACGTACTTGA
CCCTCATTACCTACCAGTCTCACCTCCTACTCCAGAGGGTTGAGAGAAACTTGTCTAAGAGTATGAGAGC
TACTCTGCGACAAATGAGTTCCTTAATGAGGCAAGTGCTGGGTGGGCACGGAGAAGATACCTTGGAGTCA
GACGATGACATTCAACGATTACTAAAAGACTCTTTGCGAAAGACAAGGTGGGTGGATCAAGAGGTGCGCC
ATGCAGCTAGAACCATGAATGGAGATTACAGCCCCGACAAGAAAGTATCCCACAAGGCAGGATGTTCAGA
ATGGGTCTGCTCTGCTCAACAGATTGCCGTCTCCACCTCAGCCAACCCGGCCCCTGTCTCAGAGCTTGAC
ATTAGGGCCCTCTCTAAGAGGTTTCAAAACCCCTTGATCTCGGGCCTGAGAGTGGTTCAGTGGGCAACCG
GTGCCCATTATAAGCTTAAGCCTATTCTAGATGATCTAAATGTTTTCCCATCTCTCTGTCTTGTAATTGG
AGACGGGTCAGGGGGAATATCAAGGGCAGTTCTCAACATGTTTCCAGATTCTAAGCTTGTGTTCAACAGC
CTATTGGAGGTGAATGATCTGATGGCTTCCGGAACACATCCACTGCCTCCTTCAGCAATCATGAGTGGAG
GAGATGACATCATCTCCAGAGTGATAGACTTTGACTCAATATGGGAGAAACCGTCCGACCTGAGGAACTC
GGCCACCTGGAGATACTTCCAGTCGGTTCAAAAACAGGTCAACATGTCGTATGACCTCATTATTTGTGAT
GCAGAAGTTACTGATATTGCATCTATCAACCGGATAACTCTGTTGATGTCTGATTTCGCATTGTCTATAG
ATGGACCACTTTATCTGGTCTTCAAAACTTACGGGACTATGCTAGTAAACCCGGACTATAAAGCTATTCA
ACATCTGTCAAGAGCGTTCCCTTCGGTCACAGGGTTTGTAACCCAAGTAACTTCATCCTTTTCTTCTGAG
CTATACCTCCGGTTCTCTAAACGAGGAAAGTTTTTCAGGGACGCCGAGTACTTGACCTCTTCCACCCTTC
GAGAGATGAGCCTTGTGTTGTTCAATTGCAGCAGCCCCAAAAGTGAGATGCAGAGAGCTCGTTCCTTAAA
CTATCAAGACCTGGTAAGGGGATTTCCTGAAGAGATCATATCAAATCCTTACAACGAAATGATCATAACT
CTGATTGACAATGATGTAGAGTCCTTCCTAGTCCACAAGATGGTGGATGATCTTGAGCTACAGAGGGGAA
CTCTGTCTAAAGTGGCTATCATTATATCCATCATGATCGTTTTTTCCAATAGAGTCTTCAACATTTCCAA
ACCTTTGACTGACCCCTTGTTCTACCCCCCATCTGATCCTAAAATCCTGAGGCACTTCAACATATGTTGC
AGTACTATGATGTATCTATCTACCGCTTTAGGCGACGTCCCTAACTTCGCAAGACTTCATGACCTGTATA
ACAGACCTATAACTTGTTACTTCAGAAAACAAGTTATTCGAGGGAATATTTATCTATCTTGGAGTTGGTC
CGATGATACCCCAGTGTTCAAGAGAGTAGCCTGTAATTCTAGCTTGAGTCTGTCATCTCACTGGATCAGG
TTGATCTACAAGATAGTGAAGACTACCAGACTCATTGGCAGCATAAAAGACCTATCAGGAGAGGTAGAAC
GACATCTTCATGGGTATAACAGATGGATCACCCTCGAGGATATCCGATCTAGATCATCCCTACTAGATTA
CAGTTGTTTGTAAGCCGGATATTACCGAAAGCCTGTGCATGCTAAAATTCTTGTATGATGCATCTTGAAA
AAAACAAGATCTTGAATCCGGACCTCTGGTTGTTTGATTGTTTTTTCCATCTTTATTGTTTTTTTGTTAA
GCGTGGGTCGGCATGGCATCTCCACCTCCTCGCGGTCCGACCTGGGCATCCGAAGGAGGACGCACGTCCA
CTCGGATGGCTAAGGGAGGGCGGGGATCCGGCTGCTAACAAAGCCCGAAAGGAAGCTGAGTTGGCTGCTG
CCACCGCTGAGCAATAACTAGCATAACCCCTTGGGGCCTCTAAACGGGTCTTGAGGGGTTTTTTGCTGAA
AGTCGCGCTTGGCGTAATCATGGTCATAGCTGTTTCCTGTGTGAAATTGTTATCCGCTCACAATTCCACA
CAACATACGAGCCGGAAGCATAAAGTGTAAAGCCTGGGGTGCCTAATGAGTGAGCTAACTCACATTAATT
GCGTTGCGCTCACTGCCCGCTTTCCAGTCGGGAAACCTGTCGTGCCAGCTGCATTAATGAATCGGCCAAC
GCGCGGGGAGAGGCGGTTTGCGTATTGGGCGCTCTTCCGCTTCCTCGCTCACTGACTCGCTGCGCTCGGT
CGTTCGGCTGCGGCGAGCGGTATCAGCTCACTCAAAGGCGGTAATACGGTTATCCACAGAATCAGGGGAT
AACGCAGGAAAGAACATGTGAGCAAAAGGCCAGCAAAAGGCCAGGAACCGTAAAAAGGCCGCGTTGCTGG
CGTTTTTCCATAGGCTCCGCCCCCCTGACGAGCATCACAAAAATCGACGCTCAAGTCAGAGGTGGCGAAA
CCCGACAGGACTATAAAGATACCAGGCGTTTCCCCCTGGAAGCTCCCTCGTGCGCTCTCCTGTTCCGACC
CTGCCGCTTACCGGATACCTGTCCGCCTTTCTCCCTTCGGGAAGCGTGGCGCTTTCTCATAGCTCACGCT
GTAGGTATCTCAGTTCGGTGTAGGTCGTTCGCTCCAAGCTGGGCTGTGTGCACGAACCCCCCGTTCAGCC
CGACCGCTGCGCCTTATCCGGTAACTATCGTCTTGAGTCCAACCCGGTAAGACACGACTTATCGCCACTG
GCAGCAGCCACTGGTAACAGGATTAGCAGAGCGAGGTATGTAGGCGGTGCTACAGAGTTCTTGAAGTGGT
GGCCTAACTACGGCTACACTAGAAGAACAGTATTTGGTATCTGCGCTCTGCTGAAGCCAGTTACCTTCGG
AAAAAGAGTTGGTAGCTCTTGATCCGGCAAACAAACCACCGCTGGTAGCGGTGGTTTTTTTGTTTGCAAG
CAGCAGATTACGCGCAGAAAAAAAGGATCTCAAGAAGATCCTTTGATCTTTTCTACGGGGTCTGACGCTC
AGTGGAACGAAAACTCACGTTAAGGGATTTTGGTCATGAGATTATCAAAAAGGATCTTCACCTAGATCCT
TTTAAATTAAAAATGAAGTTTTAAATCAATCTAAAGTATATATGAGTAAACTTGGTCTGACAGTTACCAA
TGCTTAATCAGTGAGGCACCTATCTCAGCGATCTGTCTATTTCGTTCATCCATAGTTGCCTGACTCCCCG
TCGTGTAGATAACTACGATACGGGAGGGCTTACCATCTGGCCCCAGTGCTGCAATGATACCGCGAGACCC
ACCCTTGGAGGCTCCAGATTTATCAGCAATAAACCAGCCAGCCGGAAGGGCCGAGCGCAGAAGTGGTCCT
GCAACTTTATCCGCCTCCATCCAGTCTATTAATTGTTGCCGGGAAGCTAGAGTAAGTAGTTCGCCAGTTA
ATAGTTTGCGCAACGTTGTTGCCATTGCTACAGGCATCGTGGTGTCACGCTCGTCGTTTGGTATGGCTTC
ATTCAGCTCCGGTTCCCAACGATCAAGGCGAGTTACATGATCCCCCATGTTGTGCAAAAAAGCGGTTAGC
TCCTTCGGTCCTCCGATCGTTGTCAGAAGTAAGTTGGCCGCAGTGTTATCACTCATGGTTATGGCAGCAC
TGCATAATTCTCTTACTGTCATGCCATCCGTAAGATGCTTTTCTGTGACTGGTGAGTACTCAACCAAGTC
ATTCTGAGAATAGTGTATGCGGCGACCGAGTTGCTCTTGCCCGGCGTCAATACGGGATAATACCGCGCCA
CATAGCAGAACTTTAAAAGTGCTCATCATTGGAAAACGTTCTTCGGGGCGAAAACTCTCAAGGATCTTAC
CGCTGTTGAGATCCAGTTCGATGTAACCCACTCGTGCACCCAACTGATCTTCAGCATCTTTTACTTTCAC
CAGCGTTTCTGGGTGAGCAAAAACAGGAAGGCAAAATGCCGCAAAAAAGGGAATAAGGGCGACACGGAAA
TGTTGAATACTCATACTCTTCCTTTTTCAATATTATTGAAGCATTTATCAGGGTTATTGTCTCATGAGCG
GATACATATTTGAATGTATTTAGAAAAATAAACAAATAGGGGTTCCGCGCACATTTCCCCGAAAAGTGCC
ACCTG
[124 nt withheld, positions 14006-14129]
C
[91 nt withheld, positions 14131-14221]
A
[49 nt withheld, positions 14223-14271]
CCTTTGACGTTGGAGTCCACGTTCTTT
[37 nt withheld, positions 14299-14335]
ACCCTATCTCGGTCTATTCTTTTGATTTATAAGGGATTTTGCCGATTTCGGCCTATTGGTTAAAAAAATG
AGCTGATTTAACAAAAATTTAACGCGAATTTTAACAAAATATTAACGCTTACAATTTCCATTCGCCATTC
AGGCTGCGCAACTGTTGGGAAGGGCGATCGGTGCGGGCCTCTTCGCTATTACGCCAGCTGGCGAAAGGGG
GATGTGCTGCAAGGCGATTAAGTTGGGTAACGCGAGGGTTTTCCCAGTCACGACGTTGTAAAACGACGGC
CAGTGAGCGCGCCTAGTTATTAATAGTAATCAATTACGGGGTCATTAGTTCATAGCCCATATATGGAGTT
CCGCGTTACATAACTTACGGTAAATGGCCCGCCTGGCTGACCGCCCAACGACCCCCGCCCATTGACGTCA
ATAATGACGTATGTTCCCATAGTAACGCCAATAGGGACTTTCCATTGACGTCAATGGGTGGAGTATTTAC
GGTAAACTGCCCACTTGGCAGTACATCAAGTGTATCATATGCCAAGTACGCCCCCTATTGACGTCAATGA
CGGTAAATGGCCCGCCTGGCATTATGCCCAGTACATGACCTTATGGGACTTTCCTACTTGGCAGTACATC
TACGTATTAGTCATCGCTATTACCATGGTGATGCGGTTTTGGCAGTACATCAATGGGCGTGGATAGCGGT
TTGACTCACGGGGATTTCCAAGTCTCCACCCCATTGACGTCAATGGGAGTTTGTTTTGGCACCAAAATCA
ACGGGACTTTCCAAAATGTCGTAACAACTCCGCCCCATTGACGCAAATGGGCGGTAGGCGTGTACGGTGG
GAGGTCTATATAAGCAGAGCTCTCTGGCTAACTAGAGAACCCACTGCTTACTGGCTTATCGAAATTAATA
CGACTCACTATAGGGAGACCCAAGCTGGCTAGATTAAGCGTCTGATGAGTCCGTGAGGACGAAACCCGGC
GTACCGGGTCACGCTTAACAACAA
